>Addgene plasmid #23233 | GFP-Rif | addgene partial sequence | sequence record 29093 | 23233 with EGFP-C
CTCGGCATGGACGAGCTGTACAAGTCCGGCCGGACTCAGATCTCGAGCTCAAGCTTCGAATTCATGGATG
CCCCCGGGGCCCTGGCCCAGACCGCCGCCCCCGGTCCGGGCAGGAAGGAGCTGAAGATCGTGATCGTGGG
CGACGGCGGCTGCGGCAAGACCTCGCTGCTCATGGTGTACAGCCAGGGCTCCTTCCCCGAGCACTACGCC
CCATCGGTGTTCGAGAAGTACACGGCCAGCGTGACCGTTGGCAGCAAGGAGGTGACCCTGAACCTCTACG
ACACGGCCGGGCAAGAAGACTATGACCGGCTGCGGCCCCTGTCCTACCAGAACACCCACCTCGTGCTCAT
CTGCTATGACGTCATGAATCCCACCAGCTACGACAACGTCCTCATCAAGTGGTTCCCTGAGGTCACGCAT
TTCTGCCGCGGGATCCCCATGGTGCTCATCGGCTGCAAGACAGACCTGAGGAAGGACAAGGAGCAGCTGC
GGAAGCTCCGGGCCGCCCAGCTGGAGCCCATCACCTACATGCAGGGCCTGAGCGCCTGCGAACAGATCCG
AGCTGCTCTCTACCTGGAATGTTCCGCCAAGTTTCGGGAGAATGTGGAGGACGTCTTCCGGGAGGCCGCC
AAGGTGGCTCTCAGCGCTCTGAAGAAGGCGCAACG
