[The description below was written by a language model from this plasmid's Addgene catalogue record.]
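Description:
GFP-Rif is a mammalian expression plasmid built on the pEGFP-C2 backbone (about 4.7 kb without insert) that encodes human Rif, the Rho family small GTPase product of the RHOF gene (also known as ARHF), fused at its N-terminus to EGFP. The roughly 600 bp Rif coding sequence was inserted by restriction cloning downstream of the EGFP open reading frame. The 5′ EcoRI site was retained and the 3′ SalI site was destroyed in the process. The plasmid is propagated in E. coli under kanamycin selection, and the backbone's neomycin resistance marker allows G418 selection of stably transfected mammalian cells. The record does not list the promoter or origins of replication. No feature table is provided, so the regulatory elements cannot be confirmed here, although pEGFP-C series vectors conventionally drive the fusion from the CMV immediate-early promoter.

Placing EGFP at the N-terminus leaves the C-terminus of Rif free. This matters for Rho family GTPases, because their C-terminal CAAX motif signals the lipid modification and subsequent processing steps that direct membrane association. The fusion therefore lets the subcellular distribution of Rif be followed by fluorescence microscopy in live or fixed cells. The associated publication concerns Rho family GTPase modification and dependence on CAAX-signalled posttranslational processing. This suggests the construct was used to examine how such modifications influence Rif localization and function. The record does not mention any mutation in the insert.
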