Addgene plasmid #23233: GFP-Rif
Depositing lab: Channing Der. Depositing organization: University of North Carolina at Chapel Hill. Publication: Rho Family GTPase modification and dependence on CAAX motif-signaled posttranslational modification. Roberts PJ, Mitin N, Keller PJ, Chenette EJ, Madigan JP, Currin RO, Cox AD, Wilson O, Kirschmeier P, Der CJ. J Biol Chem. 2008 Sep 12. 283(37):25150-63. 10.1074/jbc.M800882200 PubMed 18614539.
Backbone
  Vector backbone: pEGFP-C2
  Backbone size w/o insert (bp): 4700
  Vector type: Mammalian Expression
  Selectable markers: Neomycin (select with G418)
Growth in bacteria
  Bacterial resistance: Kanamycin, 50 μg/mL
  Growth temperature: 37°C
  Growth strain: DH5alpha
  Copy number: Unknown
Gene/Insert
  Gene/Insert name: Rif
  Species: H. sapiens (human)
  Insert size (bp): 600
  Entrez Gene: RHOF (a.k.a. ARHF, RIF)
  Tag / fusion protein: EGFP (N terminal on backbone)
  Cloning method: Restriction Enzyme; 5′ cloning site EcoRI (not destroyed); 3′ cloning site SalI (destroyed during cloning)
  Sequencing primers: 5′ EGFP-C
Terms and licenses: Academic/Nonprofit Terms; Industry Terms: Not Available to Industry
How to cite: GFP-Rif was a gift from Channing Der (Addgene plasmid # 23233 ; http://n2t.net/addgene:23233 ; RRID:Addgene_23233)
